>Addgene plasmid #105701 | MT1B | addgene full sequence | sequence record 203320 | Addgene NGS Result
AAATGTGCGCGGAACCCCTATTTGTTTATTTTTCTAAATACATTCAAATATGTATCCGCTCATGAGACAA
TAACCCTGATAAATGCTTCAATAATATTGAAAAAGGAAGAGTATGAGTATTCAACATTTCCGTGTCGCCC
TTATTCCCTTTTTTGCGGCATTTTGCCTTCCTGTTTTTGCTCACCCAGAAACGCTGGTGAAAGTAAAAGA
TGCTGAAGATCAGTTGGGTGCACGAGTGGGTTACATCGAACTGGATCTCAACAGCGGTAAGATCCTTGAG
AGTTTTCGCCCCGAAGAACGTTTCCCAATGATGAGCACTTTTAAAGTTCTGCTATGTGGCGCGGTATTAT
CCCGTGTTGACGCCGGGCAAGAGCAACTCGGTCGCCGCATACACTATTCTCAGAATGACTTGGTTGAGTA
CTCACCAGTCACAGAAAAGCATCTTACGGATGGCATGACAGTAAGAGAATTATGCAGTGCTGCCATAACC
ATGAGTGATAACACTGCGGCCAACTTACTTCTGACAACGATCGGAGGACCGAAGGAGCTAACCGCTTTTT
TGCACAACATGGGGGATCATGTAACTCGCCTTGATCGTTGGGAACCGGAGCTGAATGAAGCCATACCAAA
CGACGAGCGTGACACCACGATGCCTGTAGCAATGGCAACAACGTTGCGCAAACTATTAACTGGCGAACTA
CTTACTCTAGCTTCCCGGCAACAATTAATAGACTGGATGGAGGCGGATAAAGTTGCAGGACCACTTCTGC
GCTCGGCCCTTCCGGCTGGCTGGTTTATTGCTGATAAATCTGGAGCCGGTGAGCGTGGGTCTCGCGGTAT
CATTGCAGCACTGGGGCCAGATGGTAAGCCCTCCCGTATCGTAGTTATCTACACGACGGGGAGTCAGGCA
ACTATGGATGAACGAAATAGACAGATCGCTGAGATAGGTGCCTCACTGATTAAGCATTGGTAACTGTCAG
ACCAAGTTTACTCATATATACTTTAGATTGATT
[38 nt withheld, positions 1014-1051]
A
[37 nt withheld, positions 1053-1089]
ATTTTGTTAAAATTCGCGTTAAATTTTTGTTAAATCAGCTCATTTTTTAACCAATAGGCCGAAATCGGCA
AAATCCCTTATAAATCAAAAGAATAGCCCGAGATAGGGT
[37 nt withheld, positions 1199-1235]
AAAGAACGTGGACTCCAACGTCAAAGG
[141 nt withheld, positions 1263-1403]
G
[125 nt withheld, positions 1405-1529]
AAAGGATCTAGGTGAAGATCCTTTTTGATAATCTCATGACCAAAATCCCTTAACGTGAGTTTTCGTTCCA
CTGAGCGTCAGACCCCGTAGAAAAGATCAAAGGATCTTCTTGAGATCCTTTTTTTCTGCGCGTAATCTGC
TGCTTGCAAACAAAAAAACCACCGCTACCAGCGGTGGTTTGTTTGCCGGATCAAGAGCTACCAACTCTTT
TTCCGAAGGTAACTGGCTTCAGCAGAGCGCAGATACCAAATACTGTCCTTCTAGTGTAGCCGTAGTTAGG
CCACCACTTCAAGAACTCTGTAGCACCGCCTACATACCTCGCTCTGCTAATCCTGTTACCAGTGGCTGCT
GCCAGTGGCGATAAGTCGTGTCTTACCGGGTTGGACTCAAGACGATAGTTACCGGATAAGGCGCAGCGGT
CGGGCTGAACGGGGGGTTCGTGCACACAGCCCAGCTTGGAGCGAACGACCTACACCGAACTGAGATACCT
ACAGCGTGAGCTATGAGAAAGCGCCACGCTTCCCGAAGGGAGAAAGGCGGACAGGTATCCGGTAAGCGGC
AGGGTCGGAACAGGAGAGCGCACGAGGGAGCTTCCAGGGGGAAACGCCTGGTATCTTTATAGTCCTGTCG
GGTTTCGCCACCTCTGACTTGAGCGTCGATTTTTGTGATGCTCGTCAGGGGGGCGGAGCCTATGGAAAAA
CGCCAGCAACGCGGCCTTTTTACGGTTCCTGGCCTTTTGCTGGCCTTTTGCTCACATGTTCTTTCCTGCG
TTATCCCCTGATTCTGTGGATAACCGTATTACCGCCTTTGAGTGAGCTGATACCGCTCGCCGCAGCCGAA
CGACCGAGCGCAGCGAGTCAGTGAGCGAGGAAGCTATGGTGCACTCTCAGTACAATCTGCTCTGATGCCG
CATAGTTAAGCCAGTATACACTCCGCTATCGCTACGTGACTGGGTCATGGCTGCGCCCCGACACCCGCCA
ACACCCGCTGACGCGCCCTGACGGGCTTGTCTGCTCCCGGCATCCGCTTACAGACAAGCTGTGACCGTCT
CCGGGAGCTGCATGTGTCAGAGGTTTTCACCGTCATCACCGAAACGCGCGAGGCAGCTGCGGTAAAGCTC
ATCAGCGTGGTCGTGCAGCGATTCACAGATGTCTGCCTGTTCATCCGCGTCCAGCTCGTTGAGTTTCTCC
AGAAGCGTTAATGTCTGGCTTCTGATAAAGCGGGCCATGTTAAGGGCGGTTTTTTCCTGTTTGGTCACTG
ATGCCTCCGTGTAAGGGGGATTTCTGTTCATGGGGGTAATGATACCGATGAAACGAGAGAGGATGCTCAC
GATACGGGTTACTGATGATGAACATGCCCGGTTACTGGAACGTTGTGAGGGTAAACAACTGGCGGTATGG
ATGCGGCGGGACCAGAGAAAAATCACTCAGGGTCAATGCCAGCCGAACGCCAGCAAGACGTAGCCCAGCG
CGTCGGCCGCCATGCCGGCGATAATGGCCTGCTTCTCGCCGAAACGTTTGGTGGCGGGACCAGTGACGAA
GGCTTGAGCGAGGGCGTGCAAGATTCCGAATACCGCAAGCGACAGGCCGATCATCGTCGCGCTCCAGCGA
AAGCGGTCCTCGCCGAAAATGACCCAGAGCGCTGCCGGCACCTGTCCTACGAGTTGCATGATAAAGAAGA
CAGTCATAAGTGCGGCGACGATAGTCATGCCCCGCGCCCACCGGAAGGAGCTGACTGGGTTGAAGGCTCT
CAAGGGCATCGGTCGAGATCCCGGTGCCTAATGAGTGAGCTAACTTACATTAATTGCGTTGCGCTCACTG
CCCGCTTTCCAGTCGGGAAACCTGTCGTGCCAGCTGCATTAATGAATCGGCCAACGCGCGGGGAGAGGCG
GTTTGCGTATTGGGCGCCAGGGTGGTTTTTCTTTTCACCAGTGAGACGGGCAACAGCTGATTGCCCTTCA
CCGCCTGGCCCTGAGAGAGTTGCAGCAAGCGGTCCACGCTGGTTTGCCCCAGCAGGCGAAAATCCTGTTT
GATGGTGGTTAACGGCGGGATATAACATGAGCTGTCTTCGGTATCGTCGTATCCCACTACCGAGATGTCC
GCACCAACGCGCAGCCCGGACTCGGTAATGGCGCGCATTGCGCCCAGCGCCATCTGATCGTTGGCAACCA
GCATCGCAGTGGGAACGATGCCCTCATTCAGCATTTGCATGGTTTGTTGAAAACCGGACATGGCACTCCA
GTCGCCTTCCCGTTCCGCTATCGGCTGAATTTGATTGCGAGTGAGATATTTATGCCAGCCAGCCAGACGC
AGACGCGCCGAGACAGAACTTAATGGGCCCGCTAACAGCGCGATTTGCTGGTGACCCAATGCGACCAGAT
GCTCCACGCCCAGTCGCGTACCGTCTTCATGGGAGAAAATAATACTGTTGATGGGTGTCTGGTCAGAGAC
ATCAAGAAATAACGCCGGAACATTAGTGCAGGCAGCTTCCACAGCAATGGCATCCTGGTCATCCAGCGGA
TAGTTAATGATCAGCCCACTGACGCGTTGCGCGAGAAGATTGTGCACCGCCGCTTTACAGGCTTCGACGC
CGCTTCGTTCTACCATCGACACCACCACGCTGGCACCCAGTTGATCGGCGCGAGATTTAATCGCCGCGAC
AATTTGCGACGGCGCGTGCAGGGCCAGACTGGAGGTGGCAACGCCAATCAGCAACGACTGTTTGCCCGCC
AGTTGTTGTGCCACGCGGTTGGGAATGTAATTCAGCTCCGCCATCGCCGCTTCCACTTTTTCCCGCGTTT
TCGCAGAAACGTGGCTGGCCTGGTTCACCACGCGGGAAACGGTCTGATAAGAGACACCGGCATACTCTGC
GACATCGTATAACGTTACTGGTTTCACATTCACCACCCTGAATTGACTCTCTTCCGGGCGCTATCATGCC
ATACCGCGAAAGGTTTTGCGCCATTCGATGGTGTCCGGGATCTCGACGCTCTCCCTTATGCGACTCCTGC
ATTAGGAAGCAGCCCAGTAGTAGGTTGAGGCCGTTGAGCACCGCCGCCGCAAGGAATGGTGCATGCCGGC
ATGCCGCCCTTTCGTCTTCAAGAATTAATTCCCAATTCCCCAGGCATCAAATAAAACGAAAGGCTCAGTC
GAAAGACTGGGCCTTTCGTTTTATCTGTTGTTTGTCGGTGAACGCTCTCCTGAGTAGGACAAATCCGCCG
GGAGCGGATTTGAACGTTGCGAAGCAACGGCCCGGAGGGTGGCGGGCAGGACGCCCGCCATAAACTGCCA
GGAATTAATTCCCCAGGCATCAAATAAAACGAAAGGCTCAGTCGAAAGACTGGGCCTTTCGTTTTATCTG
TTGTTTGTCGGTGAACGCTCTCCTGAGTAGGACAAATCCGCCGGGAGCGGATTTGAACGTTGCGAAGCAA
CGGCCCGGAGGGTGGCGGGCAGGACGCCCGCCATAAACTGCCAGGAATTGGGGATCGGAATTAATTCCCG
GTTTAAACCGGGGATCTCGATCCCGCGAAATTAATACGACTCACTATAGGGGAATTGTGAGCGGATAACA
ATTCCCCTCTAGAAATAATTTTGTTTAACTTTAAGAAGGAGATATACTTATGAAAATCGAAGAAGGTAAA
CTGGTAATCGGTTCCCTGGAGGGTTGCTTTGCCAAGGGTACCAATGTTTTAATGGCGGATGGGTCTATTG
AATGTATTGAAAACATTGAGGTTGGTAATAAGGTCATGGGTAAAGATGGCAGACCTCGTGAGGTAATTAA
ATTGCCCAGAGGAAGAGAAACTATGTACAGCGTCGTGCAGAAAAGTCAGCACAGAGCCCACAAAAGTGAC
TCAAGTCGTGAAGTGCCAGAATTACTCAAGTTTACGTGTAATGCGACCCATGAGTTGGTTGTTAGAACAC
CTCGTAGTGTCCGCCGTTTGTCTCGTACCATTAAGGGTGTCGAATATTTTGAAGTTATTACTTTTGAGAT
GGGCCAAAAGAAAGCCCCCGACGGTAGAATTGTTGAGCTTGTCAAGGAAGTTTCAAAGAGCTACCCAATA
TCTGAGGGGCCTGAGAGAGCCAACGAATTAGTAGAATCCTATAGAAAGGCTTCAAATAAAGCTTATTTTG
AGTGGACTATTGAGGCCAGAGATCTTTCTCTGTTGGGTTCCCATGTTCGTAAAGCTACCTACCAGACTTA
CGCTCCAATTCTTTATGAGAATGACCACTTTTTCGACTACATGCAAAAAAGTAAGTTTCATCTCACCATT
GAAGGTCCAAAAGTACTTGCTTATTTACTTGGTTTATGGATTGGTGATGGATTGTCTGACAGGGCAACTT
TTTCGGTTGATTCCAGAGATACTTCTTTGATGGAACGTGTTACTGAATATGCTGAAAAGTTGAATTTGTG
CGCCGAGTATAAGGACAGAAAAGAACCACAAGTTGCCAAAACTGTTAATTTGTACTCTAAAGTTGTCAGA
GGTGCTAGCACAAATCCTGGTGTATCCGCTTGGCAGGTCAACACAGCTTATACTGCGGGACAATTGGTCA
CATATAACGGCAAGACGTATAAATGTTTGCAGCCCCACACCTCCTTGGCAGGATGGGAACCATCCAACGT
TCCTGCCTTGTGGCAGCTTCAAGGTGGCCACGGTGGTATTCGCAATAATCTTAATACTGAGAATCCATTA
TGGGACGCTATTGTTGGCTTAGGATTCTTGAAGGACGGTGTCAAAAATATTCCTTCTTTCTTGTCTACGG
ACAATATCGGTACTCGTGAAACATTTCTTGCTGGTCTAATTGATTCTGATGGCTATGTTACTGATGAGCA
TGGTATTAAAGCAACAATAAAGACAATTCATACTTCTGTCAGAGATGGTTTGGTTTCCCTTGCTCGTTCT
TTAGGCTTAGTAGTCTCGGTTAACGCAGAACCTGCTAAGGTTGACATGAATGTCACCAAACATAAAATTA
GTTATGCTATTTATATGTCTGGTGGAGATGTTTTGCTTAACGTTCTTTCGAAGTGTGCCGGCTCTAAAAA
ATTCAGGCCTGCTCCCGCCGCTGCTTTTGCACGTGAGTGCCGCGGATTTTATTTCGAGTTACAAGAATTG
AAGGAAGACGATTATTATGGGATTACTTTATCTGATGATTCTGATCATCAGTTTTTGCTTGGATCTCAGG
TTGTTGTACAGAACATGGATCCGAATTGCTCATGTACGACGGGTGGCAGTTGTGCTTGTGCTGGCTCCTG
TAAATGTAAAGAATGTAAATGTACGAGTTGTAAAAAGTGCTGTTGCAGTTGTTGCCCGGTGGGTTGTGCA
AAATGCGCACAGGGCTGTGTTTGCAAAGGTAGCTCTGAAAAGTGTCGTTGTTGCGCGTAACTGCAGGTAA
TTAAATAACTAGTTGATCCGGCTGCTAACAAAGCCCGAAAGGAAGCTGAGTTGGCTGCTGCCACCGCTGA
GCAATAACTAGCATAACCCCTTGGGGCCTCTAAACGGGTCTTGAGGGGTTTTTTGCTGAAAGGAGGAACT
ATATCCGGATAACTACGTCAGGTGGCACTTTTCGGGG
Features (pLannotate 1.2.2; 23 found; start..end, strand, type, name):
      8..112     +  promoter       AmpR promoter: bla
    113..973     +  CDS            AmpR: β-lactamase; bla; confers resistance to ampicillin, carbenicillin, and related antibiotics
   1015..1528    -  rep_origin     M13 ori (sequence partly withheld): M13 bacteriophage origin of replication; arrow indicates direction of (+) strand synthesis
   1639..2227    +  rep_origin     ori: high-copy-number ColE1/pMB1/pBR322/pUC origin of replication
   2404..2494    -  misc_feature   bom (fragment): basis of mobility region from pBR322
   2596..2787    -  CDS            rop: Rop protein, which maintains plasmids at low copy number; rop
   2828..2938    +  CDS            mbeC (fragment): MBEC_ECOLX - Experimental evidence at protein level: Swiss-Prot protein existence level 1. Required for efficient mobilization of ColE1 plasmid and is thus essential to promote the specific transfer of the plasmid during conjugation. Probably functions by inducing DNA bending, helping the MbeA relaxase to melt the DNA around the nic site and cleave the phosphodiester bond. Binds specifically double-stranded DNA (dsDNA) containing the ColE1 oriT but does not recognize the inverted repeat (IR). From Escherichia coli.
   2973..3295    -  CDS            TcR (fragment): tetracycline efflux protein; tet; confers resistance to tetracycline
   3310..3331    -  protein_bind   CAP binding site: CAP binding activates transcription in the presence of cAMP. E. coli catabolite activator protein
   3344..4426    -  CDS            lacI: lac repressor; lacI; The lac repressor binds to the lac operator to inhibit transcription in E. coli. This inhibition can be relieved by adding lactose or isopropyl-β-D-thiogalactopyranoside (IPTG).
   4427..4504    -  promoter       lacI promoter: lacI
   4512..4605    -  CDS            TcR (fragment): tetracycline efflux protein; tet; confers resistance to tetracycline
   4657..4743    +  terminator     rrnB T1 terminator: Escherichia coli rrnB; transcription terminator T1 from the E. coli rrnB gene
   4840..4926    +  terminator     rrnB T1 terminator: Escherichia coli rrnB; transcription terminator T1 from the E. coli rrnB gene
   5061..5079    +  promoter       T7 promoter: promoter for bacteriophage T7 RNA polymerase
   5080..5104    +  protein_bind   lac operator: The lac repressor binds to the lac operator to inhibit transcription in E. coli. This inhibition can be relieved by adding lactose or isopropyl-β-D-thiogalactopyranoside (IPTG). lac repressor encoded by lacI
   5119..5141    +  RBS            RBS: efficient ribosome binding site from bacteriophage T7 gene 10 (Olins and Rangwala, 1989)
   5194..6012    +  CDS            Sce VMA intein 5' region: 5' region of the intein from the yeast Vma1 subunit of the vacuolar ATPase (Chong et al., 1998); Saccharomyces cerevisiae VMA1
   6019..6171    +  CDS            CBD: chitin binding domain from chitinase A1 (Watanabe et al., 1994); Bacillus circulans chiA
   6175..6723    +  CDS            Sce VMA intein 3' region: modified 3' region of the intein from the yeast Vma1 subunit of the vacuolar ATPase (Chong et al., 1998); Saccharomyces cerevisiae VMA1; C-terminal cleavage of this intein can be induced by thiols.
   6724..6906    +  CDS            MT1B: MT1B_HUMAN - Also known as MT1Q. Experimental evidence at protein level: Swiss-Prot protein existence level 1. Metallothioneins have a high content of cysteine residues that bind various heavy metals; these proteins are transcriptionally regulated by both heavy metals and glucocorticoids. From Homo sapiens (Human).
   6940..6989    +  CDS            SET1 (fragment): solubility-enhancement tag derived from T7 phage gene 10B
   6997..7044    +  terminator     T7 terminator: transcription terminator for bacteriophage T7 RNA polymerase
