[The description below was written by a language model from this plasmid's Addgene catalogue record and pLannotate feature annotations shown in this document.]
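Description:
MT1B is a bacterial expression plasmid built on the pTYB21 backbone, an intein-fusion vector, and carries the 183 bp coding sequence of human metallothionein 1B (MT1B, also known as MT1Q), a small cysteine-rich metal-binding protein. The 7,096 nt plasmid is maintained in E. coli through a ColE1/pMB1-type origin and selected with ampicillin via the bla gene. The catalogue lists it as high copy, although the feature table also shows a rop gene, which normally moderates copy number, alongside pBR322-derived remnants (bom, mbeC and tetracycline-resistance fragments). An M13 phage origin is also present, which can support single-stranded DNA production.

Expression is driven by a T7 promoter followed by a lac operator and the T7 gene 10 ribosome binding site, with a plasmid-borne lacI gene providing repression. Transcription therefore depends on a host supplying T7 RNA polymerase and is inducible with IPTG. Two rrnB T1 terminators lie upstream of the cassette, presumably limiting read-through, and a T7 terminator closes it. The open reading frame encodes the Saccharomyces cerevisiae VMA1 intein with a Bacillus circulans chitin binding domain inserted between its 5' and 3' regions, fused directly at its C-terminal end to MT1B. The insert was cloned between SapI (destroyed) and PstI. The short annotated SET1 fragment lies downstream of the MT1B coding sequence and appears to be vector-derived.

This arrangement lets the fusion protein be captured on chitin resin, after which thiol-induced cleavage at the intein's C-terminal junction releases metallothionein free of the tag. The stated purpose is production of recombinant metallothionein 1B.
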