Addgene plasmid #105701: MT1B
Purpose: Bacterial expression plasmids for production of recombinant metallothionein 1b
Depositing lab: Artur Krężel. Depositing organization: University of Wroclaw.
Backbone
  Vector backbone: pTyb21
  Backbone manufacturer: NEB
  Vector type: Bacterial Expression
Growth in bacteria
  Bacterial resistance: Ampicillin, 100 μg/mL
  Growth temperature: 37°C
  Growth strain: DH5alpha
  Copy number: High Copy
Gene/Insert
  Gene/Insert name: Metallothionein 1b
  Species: H. sapiens (human)
  Insert size (bp): 183
  Entrez Gene: MT1B (a.k.a. MT1, MT1Q, MTP)
  Tag / fusion protein: Chiting Binding Domanin-Intein (N terminal on backbone)
  Cloning method: Restriction Enzyme; 5′ cloning site SapI (destroyed during cloning); 3′ cloning site PstI (not destroyed)
Terms and licenses: Academic/Nonprofit Terms; Industry Terms: Not Available to Industry
How to cite: MT1B was a gift from Artur Krężel (Addgene plasmid # 105701 ; http://n2t.net/addgene:105701 ; RRID:Addgene_105701)
